>Addgene plasmid #40224 | pLenti4/V5-DEST-P85(K550_K562dup) | addgene partial sequence | sequence record 52335 | CMV-F 5'-CGCAAATGGGCGGTAGGCGTG-3'
TGATAGAGATCTCCCTATCAGTGATAGAGATCGTCGACTAGTCCAGTGTGGTGGAATTCTGCAGATATCA
ACAAGTTTGTACAAAAAAGCAGGCTCCGCGGCCGCCCCCTTCACCATGGACTATAAGGACGATGATGACA
AATCCATGGCCATGAGTGCTGAGGGGTACCAGTACAGAGCGCTGTATGATTATAAAAAGGAAAGAGAAGA
AGATATTGACTTGCACTTGGGTGACATATTGACTGTGAATAAAGGGTCCTTAGTAGCTCTTGGATTCAGT
GATGGACAGGAAGCCAGGCCTGAAGAAATTGGCTGGTTAAATGGCTATAATGAAACCACAGGGGAAAGGG
GGGACTTTCCGGGAACTTATGTAGAATATATTGGAAGGAAAAAAATCTCGCCTCCCACACCAAAGCCCCG
GCCACCTCGGCCTCTTCCTGTTGCACCAGGTTCTTCGAAAACTGAAGCAGATGTTGAACAACAAGCTTTG
ACTCTCCCGGATCTTGCAGAGCAGTTTGCCCCTCCTGACATTGCCCCGCCTCTTCTTATCAAGCTCGTGG
AAGCCATTGAAAAGAAAGGTCTGGAATGTTCAACTCTATACAGAACACAGAGCTCCAGCAACCTGGCAGA
ATTACGACAGCTTCTTGATTGTGATACACCCTCCGTGGACTTGGAAATGATCGATGTGCACGTTTTGGCT
GACGCTTTCAAACGCTATCTCCTGGACTTACCAAATCCTGTCATTCCAGCAGCCGTTTACAGTGAAATGA
T
