>Addgene plasmid #40224 | pLenti4/V5-DEST-P85(K550_K562dup) | addgene partial sequence | sequence record 52498 | pBABE-3
CGGTACGCGTAGAATCGAGACCGAGGAGAGGGTTAGGGATAGGCTTACCTTCGAACCGCGGGCCCTCTAG
ACTCGAGCGGCCGCCACTGTGCTGGATATCAACCACTTTGTACAAGAAAGCTGGGTCGGCGCGCCCACCC
TTAATTAATCATCGCCTCTGCTGTGCATATACTGGGTAGGCTAGTGTGACATTGAGGGAGTCGTTGTGCT
GCACAAGGGAGGTGTGTTGGTAATGTAGCACCAGTTCTTTCAGAGAGCTGTACAAGTTATAGGGCTCGGC
AAAGCCATAGCCAGTTGCTGTTTTGTTTATGACACAATGCTTTACTTCGCCGTCCACCACTACAGAGCAG
GCATAGCAGCCCTGTTTACTGCTCTCCCGGACAAGAAAAGTGCCATCTCGCTTCCCTCGCAACAGGTTTT
CAGCTTTGTTTCGGTTGCTGCTTCCAACATTCCATGTCTTCTCATCATGATGGGGCAAATCTTCATCATC
TTCCACCAGTGAATATTGGTCTTCAGTGTTTTCATTGCCCAACCACTCGTTCAACTTCTTTTGCCGAACA
CCTTTTTGAGTCAACCACATCAAGTATTGGTCTCT
