>Addgene plasmid #40224 | pLenti4/V5-DEST-P85(K550_K562dup) | addgene partial sequence | sequence record 53441 | pBABE-3
ATCGAGACCGAGGAGAGGGTTAGGGATAGGCTTACCTTCGAACCGCGGGCCCTCTAGACTCGAGCGGCCG
CCACTGTGCTGGATATCAACCACTTTGTACAAGAAAGCTGGGTCGGCGCGCCCACCCTTAATTAATCATC
GCCTCTGCTGTGCATATACTGGGTAGGCTAGTGTGACATTGAGGGAGTCGTTGTGCTGCACAAGGGAGGT
GTGTTGGTAATGTAGCACCAGTTCTTTCAGAGAGCTGTACAAGTTATAGGGCTCGGCAAAGCCATAGCCA
GTTGCTGTTTTGTTTATGACACAATGCTTTACTTCGCCGTCCACCACTACAGAGCAGGCATAGCAGCCCT
GTTTACTGCTCTCCCGGACAAGAAAAGTGCCATCTCGCTTCCCTCGCAACAGGTTTTCAGCTTTGTTTCG
GTTGCTGCTTCCAACATTCCATGTCTTCTCATCATGATGGGGCAAATCTTCATCATCTTCCACCAGTGAA
TATTGGTCTTCAGTGTTTTCATTGCCCAACCACTCGTTCAACTTCTTTTGCCGAACACCTTTTTGAGTCA
ACCACATCAAGTATTGGTCTCTCGTCTTTCTCAGCTGGATAAGGTCTGGTTTAATGCTGTTCATACGTTT
GTCAATTTCTCGATACTCAGCTGCCTGCTTCTTCCGTTTGTCAATTTCTCGATACTCAGCTGCCTGCTTC
TTCAAGTCTTCTTCCAATCTTCTTCTACTGTCAATAATTTCACTGATTCGAGACTTCAACTTATCATAAT
TATGCATAATCCTTTGTATTTCTTTCTCATTGCCTTCACGTTTAAACTTTTCTATGTATTCTTTGCTGTA
CCGCTCTTGGGTCTGGCACTG
