[The description below was written by a language model from this plasmid's Addgene catalogue record.]
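Description:
pLenti4/V5-DEST-P85(K550_K562dup) is a lentiviral mammalian expression plasmid built on the Invitrogen pLenti4/V5-DEST Gateway destination backbone, with a total size of about 9.2 kb. It is propagated in bacteria as a high-copy plasmid under ampicillin selection. The recorded host is a recombination-deficient strain, a common choice for keeping the repeated long terminal repeat sequences of lentiviral vectors stable. In mammalian cells, transduced or transfected populations can be selected with Zeocin. No feature table accompanies the record, so the exact arrangement of viral elements, origins and marker cassettes is not documented here beyond what the backbone name implies.

The payload is a roughly 2.2 kb human PIK3R1 coding sequence, which encodes p85α, the regulatory subunit of class IA PI3-kinase. It was introduced by Gateway recombination and is expressed from a CMV promoter. The insert carries an engineered internal duplication of amino acids 550 to 562 and has an N-terminal Flag tag for detection or immunoprecipitation. The Flag-tagged p85 sequence was derived from an earlier construct supplied by another laboratory. The backbone offers a C-terminal V5 epitope, and a V5 reverse primer is listed for sequencing, but the record lists only the Flag tag and does not say whether the insert reads through into V5.

The construct is suited to stable or transient expression of this mutant p85α in mammalian cells, either through packaged lentivirus or by direct transfection. A likely application is comparing the mutant's effects on PI3K signalling with those of the wild-type protein, although the record does not state a specific experimental purpose.
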