Addgene plasmid #40224: pLenti4/V5-DEST-P85(K550_K562dup)
Depositing lab: Lynda Chin. Depositing organization: Dana-Farber Cancer Institute.
Backbone
  Vector backbone: pLenti4-V5/DEST
  Backbone manufacturer: Invitrogen
  Backbone size w/o insert (bp): 6949
  Total vector size (bp): 9200
  Vector type: Mammalian Expression, Lentiviral
  Selectable markers: Zeocin
Growth in bacteria
  Bacterial resistance: Ampicillin, 100 μg/mL
  Growth temperature: 37°C
  Growth strain: Stbl3
  Copy number: High Copy
Gene/Insert
  Gene/Insert name: P85(K550_K562dup) (alt name: PIK3R1)
  Species: H. sapiens (human)
  Insert size (bp): 2175
  Mutation: created internal duplication of amino acids 550-562
  Entrez Gene: PIK3R1 (a.k.a. AGM7, GRB1, IMD36, p85, p85-ALPHA, p85alpha)
  Promoter: CMV
  Tag / fusion protein: Flag (N terminal on insert)
  Cloning method: Gateway Cloning
  Sequencing primers: 5′ CMV forward; 3′ V5 reverse
Resource information
  A portion of this plasmid was derived from a plasmid made by: Flag-tagged human P85 construct was provided by Dr Jayne Stommel (National Cancer Institute).
Terms and licenses: Academic/Nonprofit Terms; Industry Terms: Not Available to Industry
How to cite: pLenti4/V5-DEST-P85(K550_K562dup) was a gift from Lynda Chin (Addgene plasmid # 40224 ; http://n2t.net/addgene:40224 ; RRID:Addgene_40224)
